>Addgene plasmid #75778 | MST1 gRNA (BRDN0001148968) | addgene full sequence | sequence record 184548 | Addgene Assembled Sequence
CCCGGGTGCAAAGATGGATAAAGTTTTAAACAGAGAGGAATCTTTGCAGCTAATGGACCTTCTAGGTCTT
GAAAGGAGTGGGAATTGGCTCCGGTGCCCGTCAGTGGGCAGAGCGCACATCGCCCACAGTCCCCGAGAAG
TTGGGGGGAGGGGTCGGCAATTGATCCGGTGCCTAGAGAAGGTGGCGCGGGGTAAACTGGGAAAGTGATG
TCGTGTACTGGCTCCGCCTTTTTCCCGAGGGTGGGGGAGAACCGTATATAAGTGCAGTAGTCGCCGTGAA
CGTTCTTTTTCGCAACGGGTTTGCCGCCAGAACACAGGTAAGTGCCGTGTGTGGTTCCCGCGGGCCTGGC
CTCTTTACGGGTTATGGCCCTTGCGTGCCTTGAATTACTTCCACCTGGCTGCAGTACGTGATTCTTGATC
CCGAGCTTCGGGTTGGAAGTGGGTGGGAGAGTTCGAGGCCTTGCGCTTAAGGAGCCCCTTCGCCTCGTGC
TTGAGTTGAGGCCTGGCCTGGGCGCTGGGGCCGCCGCGTGCGAATCTGGTGGCACCTTCGCGCCTGTCTC
GCTGCTTTCGATAAGTCTCTAGCCATTTAAAATTTTTGATGACCTGCTGCGACGCTTTTTTTCTGGCAAG
ATAGTCTTGTAAATGCGGGCCAAGATCTGCACACTGGTATTTCGGTTTTTGGGGCCGCGGGCGGCGACGG
GGCCCGTGCGTCCCAGCGCACATGTTCGGCGAGGCGGGGCCTGCGAGCGCGGCCACCGAGAATCGGACGG
GGGTAGTCTCAAGCTGGCCGGCCTGCTCTGGTGCCTGGCCTCGCGCCGCCGTGTATCGCCCCGCCCTGGG
CGGCAAGGCTGGCCCGGTCGGCACCAGTTGCGTGAGCGGAAAGATGGCCGCTTCCCGGCCCTGCTGCAGG
GAGCTCAAAATGGAGGACGCGGCGCTCGGGAGAGCGGGCGGGTGAGTCACCCACACAAAGGAAAAGGGCC
TTTCCGTCCTCAGCCGTCGCTTCATGTGACTCCACGGAGTACCGGGCGCCGTCCAGGCACCTCGATTAGT
TCTCGAGCTTTTGGAGTACGTCGTCTTTAGGTTGGGGGGAGGGGTTTTATGCGATGGAGTTTCCCCACAC
TGAGTGGGTGGAGACTGAAGTTAGGCCAGCTTGGCACTTGATGTAATTCTCCTTGGAATTTGCCCTTTTT
GAGTTTGGATCTTGGTTCATTCTCAAGCCTCAGACAGTGGTTCAAAGTTTTTTTCTTCCATTTCAGGTGT
CGTGACGTACGGCCACCATGACCGAGTACAAGCCCACGGTGCGCCTCGCCACCCGCGACGACGTCCCCAG
GGCCGTACGCACCCTCGCCGCCGCGTTCGCCGACTACCCCGCCACGCGCCACACCGTCGATCCGGACCGC
CACATCGAGCGGGTCACCGAGCTGCAAGAACTCTTCCTCACGCGCGTCGGGCTCGACATCGGCAAGGTGT
GGGTCGCGGACGACGGCGCCGCCGTGGCGGTCTGGACCACGCCGGAGAGCGTCGAAGCGGGGGCGGTGTT
CGCCGAGATCGGCCCGCGCATGGCCGAGTTGAGCGGTTCCCGGCTGGCCGCGCAGCAACAGATGGAAGGC
CTCCTGGCGCCGCACCGGCCCAAGGAGCCCGCGTGGTTCCTGGCCACCGTCGGAGTCTCGCCCGACCACC
AGGGCAAGGGTCTGGGCAGCGCCGTCGTGCTCCCCGGAGTGGAGGCGGCCGAGCGCGCCGGGGTGCCCGC
CTTCCTGGAGACCTCCGCGCCCCGCAACCTCCCCTTCTACGAGCGGCTCGGCTTCACCGTCACCGCCGAC
GTCGAGGTGCCCGAAGGACCGCGCACCTGGTGCATGACCCGCAAGCCCGGTGCCTGAACGCGTTAAGTCG
ACAATCAACCTCTGGATTACAAAATTTGTGAAAGATTGACTGGTATTCTTAACTATGTTGCTCCTTTTAC
GCTATGTGGATACGCTGCTTTAATGCCTTTGTATCATGCTATTGCTTCCCGTATGGCTTTCATTTTCTCC
TCCTTGTATAAATCCTGGTTGCTGTCTCTTTATGAGGAGTTGTGGCCCGTTGTCAGGCAACGTGGCGTGG
TGTGCACTGTGTTTGCTGACGCAACCCCCACTGGTTGGGGCATTGCCACCACCTGTCAGCTCCTTTCCGG
GACTTTCGCTTTCCCCCTCCCTATTGCCACGGCGGAACTCATCGCCGCCTGCCTTGCCCGCTGCTGGACA
GGGGCTCGGCTGTTGGGCACTGACAATTCCGTGGTGTTGTCGGGGAAATCATCGTCCTTTCCTTGGCTGC
TCGCCTGTGTTGCCACCTGGATTCTGCGCGGGACGTCCTTCTGCTACGTCCCTTCGGCCCTCAATCCAGC
GGACCTTCCTTCCCGCGGCCTGCTGCCGGCTCTGCGGCCTCTTCCGCGTCTTCGCCTTCGCCCTCAGACG
AGTCGGATCTCCCTTTGGGCCGCCTCCCCGCGTCGACTTTAAGACCAATGACTTACAAGGCAGCTGTAGA
TCTTAGCCACTTTTTAAAAGAAAAGGGGGGACTGGAAGGGCTAATTCACTCCCAACGAAGACAAGATCTG
CTTTTTGCTTGTACTGGGTCTCTCTGGTTAGACCAGATCTGAGCCTGGGAGCTCTCTGGCTAACTAGGGA
ACCCACTGCTTAAGCCTCAATAAAGCTTGCCTTGAGTGCTTCAAGTAGTGTGTGCCCGTCTGTTGTGTGA
CTCTGGTAACTAGAGATCCCTCAGACCCTTTTAGTCAGTGTGGAAAATCTCTAGCAGTACGTATAGTAGT
TCATGTCATCTTATTATTCAGTATTTATAACTTGCAAAGAAATGAATATCAGAGAGTGAGAGGAACTTGT
TTATTGCAGCTTATAATGGTTACAAATAAAGCAATAGCATCACAAATTTCACAAATAAAGCATTTTTTTC
ACTGCATTCTAGTTGTGGTTTGTCCAAACTCATCAATGTATCTTATCATGTCTGGCTCTAGCTATCCCGC
CCCTAACTCCGCCCATCCCGCCCCTAACTCCGCCCAGTTCCGCCCATTCTCCGCCCCATGGCTGACTAAT
TTTTTTTATTTATGCAGAGGCCGAGGCCGCCTCGGCCTCTGAGCTATTCCAGAAGTAGTGAGGAGGCTTT
TTTGGAGGCCTAGGGACGTACCCAATTCGCCCTATAGTGAGTCGTATTACGCGCGCTCACTGGCCGTCGT
TTTACAACGTCGTGACTGGGAAAACCCTGGCGTTACCCAACTTAATCGCCTTGCAGCACATCCCCCTTTC
GCCAGCTGGCGTAATAGCGAAGAGGCCCGCACCGATCGCCCTTCCCAACAGTTGCGCAGCCTGAATGGCG
AATGGG
[124 nt withheld, positions 3367-3490]
C
[91 nt withheld, positions 3492-3582]
A
[49 nt withheld, positions 3584-3632]
CCTTTGACGTTGGAGTCCACGTTCTTT
[37 nt withheld, positions 3660-3696]
ACCCTATCTCGGTCTATTCTTTTGATTTATAAGGGATTTTGCCGATTTCGGCCTATTGGTTAAAAAATGA
GCTGATTTAACAAAAATTTAACGCGAATTTTAACAAAATATTAACGCTTACAATTTAGGTGGCACTTTTC
GGGGAAATGTGCGCGGAACCCCTATTTGTTTATTTTTCTAAATACATTCAAATATGTATCCGCTCATGAG
ACAATAACCCTGATAAATGCTTCAATAATATTGAAAAAGGAAGAGTATGAGTATTCAACATTTCCGTGTC
GCCCTTATTCCCTTTTTTGCGGCATTTTGCCTTCCTGTTTTTGCTCACCCAGAAACGCTGGTGAAAGTAA
AAGATGCTGAAGATCAGTTGGGTGCACGAGTGGGTTACATCGAACTGGATCTCAACAGCGGTAAGATCCT
TGAGAGTTTTCGCCCCGAAGAACGTTTTCCAATGATGAGCACTTTTAAAGTTCTGCTATGTGGCGCGGTA
TTATCCCGTATTGACGCCGGGCAAGAGCAACTCGGTCGCCGCATACACTATTCTCAGAATGACTTGGTTG
AGTACTCACCAGTCACAGAAAAGCATCTTACGGATGGCATGACAGTAAGAGAATTATGCAGTGCTGCCAT
AACCATGAGTGATAACACTGCGGCCAACTTACTTCTGACAACGATCGGAGGACCGAAGGAGCTAACCGCT
TTTTTGCACAACATGGGGGATCATGTAACTCGCCTTGATCGTTGGGAACCGGAGCTGAATGAAGCCATAC
CAAACGACGAGCGTGACACCACGATGCCTGTAGCAATGGCAACAACGTTGCGCAAACTATTAACTGGCGA
ACTACTTACTCTAGCTTCCCGGCAACAATTAATAGACTGGATGGAGGCGGATAAAGTTGCAGGACCACTT
CTGCGCTCGGCCCTTCCGGCTGGCTGGTTTATTGCTGATAAATCTGGAGCCGGTGAGCGTGGGTCTCGCG
GTATCATTGCAGCACTGGGGCCAGATGGTAAGCCCTCCCGTATCGTAGTTATCTACACGACGGGGAGTCA
GGCAACTATGGATGAACGAAATAGACAGATCGCTGAGATAGGTGCCTCACTGATTAAGCATTGGTAACTG
TCAGACCAAGTTTACTCATATATACTTTAGATTGATTTAAAACTTCATTTTTAATTTAAAAGGATCTAGG
TGAAGATCCTTTTTGATAATCTCATGACCAAAATCCCTTAACGTGAGTTTTCGTTCCACTGAGCGTCAGA
CCCCGTAGAAAAGATCAAAGGATCTTCTTGAGATCCTTTTTTTCTGCGCGTAATCTGCTGCTTGCAAACA
AAAAAACCACCGCTACCAGCGGTGGTTTGTTTGCCGGATCAAGAGCTACCAACTCTTTTTCCGAAGGTAA
CTGGCTTCAGCAGAGCGCAGATACCAAATACTGTTCTTCTAGTGTAGCCGTAGTTAGGCCACCACTTCAA
GAACTCTGTAGCACCGCCTACATACCTCGCTCTGCTAATCCTGTTACCAGTGGCTGCTGCCAGTGGCGAT
AAGTCGTGTCTTACCGGGTTGGACTCAAGACGATAGTTACCGGATAAGGCGCAGCGGTCGGGCTGAACGG
GGGGTTCGTGCACACAGCCCAGCTTGGAGCGAACGACCTACACCGAACTGAGATACCTACAGCGTGAGCT
ATGAGAAAGCGCCACGCTTCCCGAAGGGAGAAAGGCGGACAGGTATCCGGTAAGCGGCAGGGTCGGAACA
GGAGAGCGCACGAGGGAGCTTCCAGGGGGAAACGCCTGGTATCTTTATAGTCCTGTCGGGTTTCGCCACC
TCTGACTTGAGCGTCGATTTTTGTGATGCTCGTCAGGGGGGCGGAGCCTATGGAAAAACGCCAGCAACGC
GGCCTTTTTACGGTTCCTGGCCTTTTGCTGGCCTTTTGCTCACATGTTCTTTCCTGCGTTATCCCCTGAT
TCTGTGGATAACCGTATTACCGCCTTTGAGTGAGCTGATACCGCTCGCCGCAGCCGAACGACCGAGCGCA
GCGAGTCAGTGAGCGAGGAAGCGGAAGAGCGCCCAATACGCAAACCGCCTCTCCCCGCGCGTTGGCCGAT
TCATTAATGCAGCTGGCACGACAGGTTTCCCGACTGGAAAGCGGGCAGTGAGCGCAACGCAATTAATGTG
AGTTAGCTCACTCATTAGGCACCCCAGGCTTTACACTTTATGCTTCCGGCTCGTATGTTGTGTGGAATTG
TGAGCGGATAACAATTTCACACAGGAAACAGCTATGACCATGATTACGCCAAGCGCGCAATTAACCCTCA
CTAAAGGGAACAAAAGCTGGAGCTGCAAGCTTAATGTAGTCTTATGCAATACTCTTGTAGTCTTGCAACA
TGGTAACGATGAGTTAGCAACATGCCTTACAAGGAGAGAAAAAGCACCGTGCATGCCGATTGGTGGAAGT
AAGGTGGTACGATCGTGCCTTATTAGGAAGGCAACAGACGGGTCTGACATGGATTGGACGAACCACTGAA
TTGCCGCATTGCAGAGATATTGTATTTAAGTGCCTAGCTCGATACATAAACGGGTCTCTCTGGTTAGACC
AGATCTGAGCCTGGGAGCTCTCTGGCTAACTAGGGAACCCACTGCTTAAGCCTCAATAAAGCTTGCCTTG
AGTGCTTCAAGTAGTGTGTGCCCGTCTGTTGTGTGACTCTGGTAACTAGAGATCCCTCAGACCCTTTTAG
TCAGTGTGGAAAATCTCTAGCAGTGGCGCCCGAACAGGGACTTGAAAGCGAAAGGGAAACCAGAGGAGCT
CTCTCGACGCAGGACTCGGCTTGCTGAAGCGCGCACGGCAAGAGGCGAGGGGCGGCGACTGGTGAGTACG
CCAAAAATTTTGACTAGCGGAGGCTAGAAGGAGAGAGATGGGTGCGAGAGCGTCAGTATTAAGCGGGGGA
GAATTAGATCGCGATGGGAAAAAATTCGGTTAAGGCCAGGGGGAAAGAAAAAATATAAATTAAAACATAT
AGTATGGGCAAGCAGGGAGCTAGAACGATTCGCAGTTAATCCTGGCCTGTTAGAAACATCAGAAGGCTGT
AGACAAATACTGGGACAGCTACAACCATCCCTTCAGACAGGATCAGAAGAACTTAGATCATTATATAATA
CAGTAGCAACCCTCTATTGTGTGCATCAAAGGATAGAGATAAAAGACACCAAGGAAGCTTTAGACAAGAT
AGAGGAAGAGCAAAACAAAAGTAAGACCACCGCACAGCAAGCGGCCGCTGATCTTCAGACCTGGAGGAGG
AGATATGAGGGACAATTGGAGAAGTGAATTATATAAATATAAAGTAGTAAAAATTGAACCATTAGGAGTA
GCACCCACCAAGGCAAAGAGAAGAGTGGTGCAGAGAGAAAAAAGAGCAGTGGGAATAGGAGCTTTGTTCC
TTGGGTTCTTGGGAGCAGCAGGAAGCACTATGGGCGCAGCGTCAATGACGCTGACGGTACAGGCCAGACA
ATTATTGTCTGGTATAGTGCAGCAGCAGAACAATTTGCTGAGGGCTATTGAGGCGCAACAGCATCTGTTG
CAACTCACAGTCTGGGGCATCAAGCAGCTCCAGGCAAGAATCCTGGCTGTGGAAAGATACCTAAAGGATC
AACAGCTCCTGGGGATTTGGGGTTGCTCTGGAAAACTCATTTGCACCACTGCTGTGCCTTGGAATGCTAG
TTGGAGTAATAAATCTCTGGAACAGATTTGGAATCACACGACCTGGATGGAGTGGGACAGAGAAATTAAC
AATTACACAAGCTTAATACACTCCTTAATTGAAGAATCGCAAAACCAGCAAGAAAAGAATGAACAAGAAT
TATTGGAATTAGATAAATGGGCAAGTTTGTGGAATTGGTTTAACATAACAAATTGGCTGTGGTATATAAA
ATTATTCATAATGATAGTAGGAGGCTTGGTAGGTTTAAGAATAGTTTTTGCTGTACTTTCTATAGTGAAT
AGAGTTAGGCAGGGATATTCACCATTATCGTTTCAGACCCACCTCCCAACCCCGAGGGGACCCAGAGAGG
GCCTATTTCCCATGATTCCTTCATATTTGCATATACGATACAAGGCTGTTAGAGAGATAATTAGAATTAA
TTTGACTGTAAACACAAAGATATTAGTACAAAATACGTGACGTAGAAAGTAATAATTTCTTGGGTAGTTT
GCAGTTTTAAAATTATGTTTTAAAATGGACTATCATATGCTTACCGTAACTTGAAAGTATTTCGATTTCT
TGGCTTTATATATCTTGTGGAAAGGACGAAACACCGTGTAGCACCAAGGACCTCCGGTTTTAGAGCTAGA
AATAGCAAGTTAAAATAAGGCTAGTCCGTTATCAACTTGAAAAAGTGGCACCGAGTCGGTGCTTTTTTAA
GCTTGGCGTAACTAGATCTTGAGACAAATGGCAGTATTCATCCACAATTTTAAAAGAAAAGGGGGGATTG
GGGGGTACAGTGCAGGGGAAAGAATAGTAGACATAATAGCAACAGACATACAAACTAAAGAATTACAAAA
ACAAATTACAAAAATTCAAAATTTTCGGGTTTATTACAGGGACAGCAGAGATCCACTTTGGCGCCGGCTC
GAGGGGG
Features (pLannotate 1.2.2; 29 found; start..end, strand, type, name):
     14..80      +  CDS            small t antigen (fragment): SV40 (simian virus 40) small t antigen
    106..317     +  promoter       EF-1α core promoter: core promoter for human elongation factor EF-1α
    318..1256    +  intron         EF-1α intron A: intron upstream of the start codon of human EF-1α
   1278..1877    +  CDS            PuroR (fragment): puromycin N-acetyltransferase; pac from Streptomyces; confers resistance to puromycin
   1893..2481    +  misc_feature   WPRE: woodchuck hepatitis virus posttranscriptional regulatory element
   2532..2551    +  misc_feature   cPPT/CTS (fragment): central polypurine tract and central termination sequence of HIV-1
   2553..2786    +  LTR            3' LTR (ΔU3): self-inactivating 3' long terminal repeat (LTR) from HIV-1
   2864..2985    +  polyA_signal   SV40 poly(A) signal: SV40 polyadenylation signal
   3025..3160    +  rep_origin     SV40 ori: SV40 origin of replication
   3181..3199    -  promoter       T7 promoter: promoter for bacteriophage T7 RNA polymerase
   3207..3362    +  CDS            lacZα (fragment): LacZα fragment of β-galactosidase; lacZ fragment
   3367..3795    +  rep_origin     f1 ori (sequence partly withheld): f1 bacteriophage origin of replication; arrow indicates direction of (+) strand synthesis
   3848..3952    +  promoter       AmpR promoter: bla
   3953..4813    +  CDS            AmpR: β-lactamase; bla; confers resistance to ampicillin, carbenicillin, and related antibiotics
   4984..5572    +  rep_origin     ori: high-copy-number ColE1/pMB1/pBR322/pUC origin of replication
   5755..5847    +  CDS            lacI (fragment): lac repressor; lacI; The lac repressor binds to the lac operator to inhibit transcription in E. coli. This inhibition can be relieved by adding lactose or isopropyl-β-D-thiogalactopyranoside (IPTG).
   5860..5881    +  protein_bind   CAP binding site: CAP binding activates transcription in the presence of cAMP. E. coli catabolite activator protein
   5896..5926    +  promoter       lac promoter: promoter for the E. coli lac operon
   5934..5950    +  protein_bind   lac operator: The lac repressor binds to the lac operator to inhibit transcription in E. coli. This inhibition can be relieved by adding lactose or isopropyl-β-D-thiogalactopyranoside (IPTG). lac repressor encoded by lacI
   5995..6013    +  promoter       T3 promoter: promoter for bacteriophage T3 RNA polymerase
   6041..6267    +  promoter       RSV promoter: Rous sarcoma virus enhancer/promoter
   6268..6448    +  LTR            5' LTR (truncated): truncated 5' long terminal repeat (LTR) from HIV-1
   6495..6620    +  misc_feature   HIV-1 Ψ: packaging signal of human immunodeficiency virus type 1
   6604..6967    +  CDS            HIV-1 gag (fragment): gag protein from human immunodeficiency virus 1; gag
   7113..7346    +  misc_feature   RRE: The Rev response element (RRE) of HIV-1 allows for Rev-dependent mRNA export from the nucleus to the cytoplasm.
   7723..7749    +  CDS            Rev (fragment): human immunodeficiency virus 1 (HIV-1) Rev protein; rev; enhances nuclear export of unspliced and incompletely spliced viral mRNAs
   7753..7993    +  promoter       U6 promoter: RNA polymerase III promoter for human U6 snRNA
   8023..8098    +  misc_RNA       gRNA scaffold: guide RNA scaffold for the Streptococcus pyogenes CRISPR/Cas9 system
   8154..8271    +  misc_feature   cPPT/CTS: central polypurine tract and central termination sequence of HIV-1
