[The description below was written by a language model from this plasmid's Addgene catalogue record and pLannotate feature annotations shown in this document.]
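Description:
MST1 gRNA (BRDN0001148968) is a third-generation lentiviral guide RNA plasmid built on the lentiGuide-Puro backbone and designed to target the human MST1 gene (also known as MSP or HGFL; reference transcript NM_020998.3). In bacteria it is maintained as a high-copy plasmid through a ColE1/pUC-type origin and selected with ampicillin via the β-lactamase gene. The backbone also carries an f1 origin, an SV40 origin and poly(A) signal, and remnants of a lac/T7/T3 cloning region. The assembled sequence record is 8,323 nt.

The lentiviral transfer cassette begins with an RSV promoter fused to a truncated HIV-1 5' LTR, which makes genomic RNA production Tat-independent. It continues through the Ψ packaging signal with a partial gag sequence, the Rev response element for nuclear export of the unspliced genome, and a cPPT/CTS element that aids nuclear import. It ends in a self-inactivating ΔU3 3' LTR. Within this unit, a human U6 RNA polymerase III promoter drives the MST1-specific spacer joined to the Streptococcus pyogenes Cas9 guide scaffold. A separate EF-1α promoter with its intron A expresses puromycin N-acetyltransferase for selection of transduced mammalian cells, and a WPRE downstream enhances transcript expression.

The plasmid does not encode Cas9, so it is meant to be used with a separate Cas9 vector such as lentiCas9-Blast or in cells that already express Cas9. It is an individual clone associated with a human kinome gRNA collection that came out of work on optimised sgRNA design. Its typical use is CRISPR knockout of MST1 in human cells after lentiviral packaging and transduction.
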