Addgene plasmid #75778: MST1 gRNA (BRDN0001148968)
Purpose: 3rd generation lentiviral gRNA plasmid targeting human MST1
Depositing lab: John Doench & David Root. Depositing organization: Broad Institute. Publication: Optimized sgRNA design to maximize activity and minimize off-target effects of CRISPR-Cas9. Doench JG, Fusi N, Sullender M, Hegde M, Vaimberg EW, Donovan KF, Smith I, Tothova Z, Wilen C, Orchard R, Virgin HW, Listgarten J, Root DE. Nat Biotechnol. 2016 Jan 18. doi: 10.1038/nbt.3437. PubMed 26780180.
Backbone
  Vector backbone: lentiGuide-Puro
  Backbone manufacturer: Zhang Lab (Addgene plasmid # 52963)
  Vector type: Mammalian Expression, Lentiviral, CRISPR
  Selectable markers: Puromycin
Growth in bacteria
  Bacterial resistance: Ampicillin, 100 μg/mL
  Growth temperature: 37°C
  Growth strain: DH5alpha
  Copy number: High Copy
Gene/Insert
  Gene/Insert name: MST1 (alt names: MST1; NM_020998.3)
  gRNA/shRNA sequence: TGTAGCACCAAGGACCTCCG
  Species: H. sapiens (human)
  Entrez Gene: MST1 (a.k.a. D3F15S2, DNF15S2, HGFL, MSP, NF15S2)
  Promoter: hU6
  Cloning method: Unknown
  Sequencing primers: 5′ U6-F; 3′ pS2-R
Terms and licenses: Academic/Nonprofit Terms; Industry Terms: Not Available to Industry
Depositor comments: The gRNA was designed to target the following Genbank reference sequence(s): NM_020998.3. Note that this plasmid does NOT contain Cas9. It should be used in conjunction with lentiCas9-Blast (Addgene #52962) or otherwise with cell lines already expressing Cas9. Browse the full kinome gRNA library at http://www.addgene.org/pooled-library/broadgpp-human-kinome/ or visit http://www.broadinstitute.org/rnai/public/ for detailed protocols and information.
How to cite: MST1 gRNA (BRDN0001148968) was a gift from John Doench & David Root (Addgene plasmid # 75778 ; http://n2t.net/addgene:75778 ; RRID:Addgene_75778)
