>Addgene plasmid #75778 | MST1 gRNA (BRDN0001148968) | depositor partial sequence | sequence record 143238 | Target Sequence
TGTAGCACCAAGGACCTCCG
