>Addgene plasmid #75778 | MST1 gRNA (BRDN0001148968) | addgene partial sequence | sequence record 184547 | hU6-F
GTGACGTAGAAAGTAATAATTTCTTGGGTAGTTTGCAGTTTTAAAATTATGTTTTAAAATGGACTATCAT
ATGCTTACCGTAACTTGAAAGTATTTCGATTTCTTGGCTTTATATATCTTGTGGAAAGGACGAAACACCG
TGTAGCACCAAGGACCTCCGGTTTTAGAGCTAGAAATAGCAAGTTAAAATAAGGCTAGTCCGTTATCAAC
TTGAAAAAGTGGCACCGAGTCGGTGCTTTTTTAAGCTTGGCGTAACTAGATCTTGAGACAAATGGCAGTA
TTCATCCACAATTTTAAAAGAAAAGGGGGGATTGGGGGGTACAGTGCAGGGGAAAGAATAGTAGACATAA
TAGCAACAGACATACAAACTAAAGAATTACAAAAACAAATTACAAAAATTCAAAATTTTCGGGTTTATTA
CAGGGACAGCAGAGATCCACTTTGGCGCCGGCTCGAGGGGGCCCGGGTGCAAAGATGGATAAAGTTTTAA
ACAGAGAGGAATCTTTGCAGCTAATGGACCTTCTAGGTCTTGAAAGGAGTGGGAATTGGCTCCGGTGCCC
GTCAGTGGGC
